>Addgene plasmid #86077 | EGFP-Rab8a-TN | depositor full sequence | sequence record 168966 | complete plasmid sequence with insert
TAGTTATTAATAGTAATCAATTACGGGGTCATTAGTTCATAGCCCATATATGGAGTTCCGCGTTACATAA
CTTACGGTAAATGGCCCGCCTGGCTGACCGCCCAACGACCCCCGCCCATTGACGTCAATAATGACGTATG
TTCCCATAGTAACGCCAATAGGGACTTTCCATTGACGTCAATGGGTGGAGTATTTACGGTAAACTGCCCA
CTTGGCAGTACATCAAGTGTATCATATGCCAAGTACGCCCCCTATTGACGTCAATGACGGTAAATGGCCC
GCCTGGCATTATGCCCAGTACATGACCTTATGGGACTTTCCTACTTGGCAGTACATCTACGTATTAGTCA
TCGCTATTACCATGGTGATGCGGTTTTGGCAGTACATCAATGGGCGTGGATAGCGGTTTGACTCACGGGG
ATTTCCAAGTCTCCACCCCATTGACGTCAATGGGAGTTTGTTTTGGCACCAAAATCAACGGGACTTTCCA
AAATGTCGTAACAACTCCGCCCCATTGACGCAAATGGGCGGTAGGCGTGTACGGTGGGAGGTCTATATAA
GCAGAGCTGGTTTAGTGAACCGTCAGATCCGCTAGCGCTACCGGTCGCCACCATGGTGAGCAAGGGCGAG
GAGCTGTTCACCGGGGTGGTGCCCATCCTGGTCGAGCTGGACGGCGACGTAAACGGCCACAAGTTCAGCG
TGTCCGGCGAGGGCGAGGGCGATGCCACCTACGGCAAGCTGACCCTGAAGTTCATCTGCACCACCGGCAA
GCTGCCCGTGCCCTGGCCCACCCTCGTGACCACCCTGACCTACGGCGTGCAGTGCTTCAGCCGCTACCCC
GACCACATGAAGCAGCACGACTTCTTCAAGTCCGCCATGCCCGAAGGCTACGTCCAGGAGCGCACCATCT
TCTTCAAGGACGACGGCAACTACAAGACCCGCGCCGAGGTGAAGTTCGAGGGCGACACCCTGGTGAACCG
CATCGAGCTGAAGGGCATCGACTTCAAGGAGGACGGCAACATCCTGGGGCACAAGCTGGAGTACAACTAC
AACAGCCACAACGTCTATATCATGGCCGACAAGCAGAAGAACGGCATCAAGGTGAACTTCAAGATCCGCC
ACAACATCGAGGACGGCAGCGTGCAGCTCGCCGACCACTACCAGCAGAACACCCCCATCGGCGACGGCCC
CGTGCTGCTGCCCGACAACCACTACCTGAGCACCCAGTCCGCCCTGAGCAAAGACCCCAACGAGAAGCGC
GATCACATGGTCCTGCTGGAGTTCGTGACCGCCGCCGGGATCACTCTCGGCATGGACGAGCTGTACAAGT
CCGGCCGGACTCAGATCTCGAGCTCAAGCTTCGAATTCGCGAAGACCTACGATTACCTGTTCAAGCTGCT
GCTGATCGGGGACTCGGGGGTGGGGAAGAACTGTGTCCTGTTCCGCTTCTCCGAGGACGCCTTCAACTCC
ACTTTTATCTCCACCATAGGAATTGACTTTAAAATTAGGACCATAGAGCTCGATGGCAAGAGAATTAAAC
TGCAGATATGGGACACAGCCGGTCAGGAACGGTTTCGGACGATCACAACGGCCTACTACAGGGGTGCAAT
GGGCATCATGCTGGTCTACGACATCACCAACGAGAAGTCCTTCGACAACATCCGGAACTGGATTCGCAAC
ATTGAGGAGCACGCCTCTGCAGACGTCGAAAAGATGATACTCGGGAACAAGTGTGATGTGAATGACAAGA
GACAAGTTTCCAAGGAACGGGGAGAAAAGCTGGCCCTCGACTATGGAATCAAGTTCATGGAGACCAGCGC
GAAGGCCAACATCAATGTGGAAAATGCATTTTTCACTCTCGCCAGAGATATCAAAGCAAAAATGGACAAA
AAATTGGAAGGCAACAGCCCCCAGGGGAGCAACCAGGGAGTCAAAATCACACCGGACCAGCAGAAGAGGA
GCAGCTTTTTCCGATGTGTTCTTCTGTAGGGATCCACCGGATCTAGATAACTGATCATAATCAGCCATAC
CACATTTGTAGAGGTTTTACTTGCTTTAAAAAACCTCCCACACCTCCCCCTGAACCTGAAACATAAAATG
AATGCAATTGTTGTTGTTAACTTGTTTATTGCAGCTTATAATGGTTACAAATAAAGCAATAGCATCACAA
ATTTCACAAATAAAGCATTTTTTTCACTGCATTCTAGTTGTGGTTTGTCCAAACTCATCAATGTATCTTA
ACGCGTAAATTGTAAGCGTTAATATTTTGTTAAAATTCGCGTTAAATTTTTGTTAAATCAGCTCATTTTT
TAACCAATAGGCCGAAATCGGCAAAATCCCTTATAAATCAAAAGAATAGACCGAGATAGGGT
[37 nt withheld, positions 2373-2409]
AAAGAACGTGGACTCCAACGTCAAAGG
[49 nt withheld, positions 2437-2485]
T
[91 nt withheld, positions 2487-2577]
G
[124 nt withheld, positions 2579-2702]
CAGGTGGCACTTTTCGGGGAAATGTGCGCGGAACCCCTATTTGTTTATTTTTCTAAATACATTCAAATAT
GTATCCGCTCATGAGACAATAACCCTGATAAATGCTTCAATAATATTGAAAAAGGAAGAGTCCTGAGGCG
GAAAGAACCAGCTGTGGAATGTGTGTCAGTTAGGGTGTGGAAAGTCCCCAGGCTCCCCAGCAGGCAGAAG
TATGCAAAGCATGCATCTCAATTAGTCAGCAACCAGGTGTGGAAAGTCCCCAGGCTCCCCAGCAGGCAGA
AGTATGCAAAGCATGCATCTCAATTAGTCAGCAACCATAGTCCCGCCCCTAACTCCGCCCATCCCGCCCC
TAACTCCGCCCAGTTCCGCCCATTCTCCGCCCCATGGCTGACTAATTTTTTTTATTTATGCAGAGGCCGA
GGCCGCCTCGGCCTCTGAGCTATTCCAGAAGTAGTGAGGAGGCTTTTTTGGAGGCCTAGGCTTTTGCAAA
GATCGATCAAGAGACAGGATGAGGATCGTTTCGCATGATTGAACAAGATGGATTGCACGCAGGTTCTCCG
GCCGCTTGGGTGGAGAGGCTATTCGGCTATGACTGGGCACAACAGACAATCGGCTGCTCTGATGCCGCCG
TGTTCCGGCTGTCAGCGCAGGGGCGCCCGGTTCTTTTTGTCAAGACCGACCTGTCCGGTGCCCTGAATGA
ACTGCAAGACGAGGCAGCGCGGCTATCGTGGCTGGCCACGACGGGCGTTCCTTGCGCAGCTGTGCTCGAC
GTTGTCACTGAAGCGGGAAGGGACTGGCTGCTATTGGGCGAAGTGCCGGGGCAGGATCTCCTGTCATCTC
ACCTTGCTCCTGCCGAGAAAGTATCCATCATGGCTGATGCAATGCGGCGGCTGCATACGCTTGATCCGGC
TACCTGCCCATTCGACCACCAAGCGAAACATCGCATCGAGCGAGCACGTACTCGGATGGAAGCCGGTCTT
GTCGATCAGGATGATCTGGACGAAGAGCATCAGGGGCTCGCGCCAGCCGAACTGTTCGCCAGGCTCAAGG
CGAGCATGCCCGACGGCGAGGATCTCGTCGTGACCCATGGCGATGCCTGCTTGCCGAATATCATGGTGGA
AAATGGCCGCTTTTCTGGATTCATCGACTGTGGCCGGCTGGGTGTGGCGGACCGCTATCAGGACATAGCG
TTGGCTACCCGTGATATTGCTGAAGAGCTTGGCGGCGAATGGGCTGACCGCTTCCTCGTGCTTTACGGTA
TCGCCGCTCCCGATTCGCAGCGCATCGCCTTCTATCGCCTTCTTGACGAGTTCTTCTGAGCGGGACTCTG
GGGTTCGAAATGACCGACCAAGCGACGCCCAACCTGCCATCACGAGATTTCGATTCCACCGCCGCCTTCT
ATGAAAGGTTGGGCTTCGGAATCGTTTTCCGGGACGCCGGCTGGATGATCCTCCAGCGCGGGGATCTCAT
GCTGGAGTTCTTCGCCCACCCTAGGGGGAGGCTAACTGAAACACGGAAGGAGACAATACCGGAAGGAACC
CGCGCTATGACGGCAATAAAAAGACAGAATAAAACGCACGGTGTTGGGTCGTTTGTTCATAAACGCGGGG
TTCGGTCCCAGGGCTGGCACTCTGTCGATACCCCACCGAGACCCCATTGGGGCCAATACGCCCGCGTTTC
TTCCTTTTCCCCACCCCACCCCCCAAGTTCGGGTGAAGGCCCAGGGCTCGCAGCCAACGTCGGGGCGGCA
GGCCCTGCCATAGCCTCAGGTTACTCATATATACTTTAGATTGATTTAAAACTTCATTTTTAATTTAAAA
GGATCTAGGTGAAGATCCTTTTTGATAATCTCATGACCAAAATCCCTTAACGTGAGTTTTCGTTCCACTG
AGCGTCAGACCCCGTAGAAAAGATCAAAGGATCTTCTTGAGATCCTTTTTTTCTGCGCGTAATCTGCTGC
TTGCAAACAAAAAAACCACCGCTACCAGCGGTGGTTTGTTTGCCGGATCAAGAGCTACCAACTCTTTTTC
CGAAGGTAACTGGCTTCAGCAGAGCGCAGATACCAAATACTGTCCTTCTAGTGTAGCCGTAGTTAGGCCA
CCACTTCAAGAACTCTGTAGCACCGCCTACATACCTCGCTCTGCTAATCCTGTTACCAGTGGCTGCTGCC
AGTGGCGATAAGTCGTGTCTTACCGGGTTGGACTCAAGACGATAGTTACCGGATAAGGCGCAGCGGTCGG
GCTGAACGGGGGGTTCGTGCACACAGCCCAGCTTGGAGCGAACGACCTACACCGAACTGAGATACCTACA
GCGTGAGCTATGAGAAAGCGCCACGCTTCCCGAAGGGAGAAAGGCGGACAGGTATCCGGTAAGCGGCAGG
GTCGGAACAGGAGAGCGCACGAGGGAGCTTCCAGGGGGAAACGCCTGGTATCTTTATAGTCCTGTCGGGT
TTCGCCACCTCTGACTTGAGCGTCGATTTTTGTGATGCTCGTCAGGGGGGCGGAGCCTATGGAAAAACGC
CAGCAACGCGGCCTTTTTACGGTTCCTGGCCTTTTGCTGGCCTTTTGCTCACATGTTCTTTCCTGCGTTA
TCCCCTGATTCTGTGGATAACCGTATTACCGCCATGCAT
Features (pLannotate 1.2.2; 15 found; start..end, strand, type, name):
     61..364     +  enhancer       CMV enhancer: human cytomegalovirus immediate early enhancer
    365..568     +  promoter       CMV promoter: human cytomegalovirus (CMV) immediate early promoter
    613..1329    +  CDS            EGFP: EGFP is a basic (constitutively fluorescent) green fluorescent protein published in 1996, derived from Aequorea victoria. It is reported to be a rapidly-maturing weak dimer with moderate acid sensitivity.
   1335..1368    +  misc_feature   MCS (fragment): multiple cloning site
   1369..1986    +  CDS            RAB8A: RAB8A_CANLF - Also known as MEL, RAB8. Experimental evidence at protein level: Swiss-Prot protein existence level 1. The small GTPases Rab are key regulators of intracellular membrane trafficking, from the formation of transport vesicles to their fusion with membranes. Rabs cycle between an inactive GDP-bound form and an active GTP-bound form that is able to recruit to membranes different sets of downstream effectors directly responsible for vesicle formation, movement, tethering and fusion. That Rab is involved in polarized vesicular trafficking and neurotransmitter release. Together with RAB
   2012..2096    +  CDS            large T antigen (fragment): large T antigen from SV40 (simian virus 40)
   2119..2240    +  polyA_signal   SV40 poly(A) signal: SV40 polyadenylation signal
   2274..2702    -  rep_origin     f1 ori (sequence partly withheld): f1 bacteriophage origin of replication; arrow indicates direction of (+) strand synthesis
   2729..2833    +  promoter       AmpR promoter: bla
   2835..3192    +  promoter       SV40 promoter: SV40 enhancer and early promoter
   3227..4021    +  CDS            NeoR/KanR: aminoglycoside phosphotransferase from Tn5; aph(3')-II (or nptII); confers resistance to neomycin, kanamycin, and G418 (Geneticin®)
   4042..4194    +  CDS            ble (fragment): BLE_KLEPN - Experimental evidence at protein level: Swiss-Prot protein existence level 1. Binding protein with a strong affinity to the bleomycin family of antibiotics. Binds to CL990; an antimitotic-antibiotic compound. From Klebsiella pneumoniae.
   4253..4300    +  polyA_signal   HSV TK poly(A) signal: herpes simplex virus thymidine kinase polyadenylation signal (Cole and Stacy, 1985)
   4391..4407    -  polyA_signal   bGH poly(A) signal (fragment): bovine growth hormone polyadenylation signal
   4629..5217    +  rep_origin     ori: high-copy-number ColE1/pMB1/pBR322/pUC origin of replication
