[The description below was written by a language model from this plasmid's Addgene catalogue record and pLannotate feature annotations shown in this document.]
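Description:
EGFP-Rab8a-TN is a 5,331 bp mammalian expression plasmid built on the Clontech pEGFP-C2 backbone. It encodes human Rab8A carrying a threonine-to-asparagine substitution at residue 22, fused at its N-terminus to EGFP. The Rab8A coding sequence, originally derived from a Mammalian Gene Collection clone, was inserted between the EcoRI and BamHI sites of the multiple cloning site, and both sites were retained. It therefore lies directly downstream of, and in frame with, the EGFP open reading frame, separated only by a short stretch of residual polylinker. Transcription of the fusion is driven by the human cytomegalovirus immediate early enhancer and promoter and terminated by an SV40 polyadenylation signal. The annotation software matched the insert to a canine Rab8A protein entry, which reflects the high conservation of this GTPase; the catalogue record gives the species as human.

The plasmid replicates in E. coli at high copy from a ColE1/pUC-type origin and also carries an f1 phage origin. A single Tn5 aminoglycoside phosphotransferase gene provides selection in both hosts. A bacterial bla-type promoter drives it for kanamycin resistance, while the SV40 enhancer/early promoter and an HSV TK polyadenylation signal allow G418 selection of transfected mammalian cells. Short fragments annotated as large T antigen, ble and bGH poly(A) are probably backbone remnants or partial matches rather than functional elements.

The T22N mutation locks Rab8a in its GDP-bound, inactive state. The construct therefore lets researchers visualise the localisation of this nucleotide-state mutant by green fluorescence and compare its behaviour and interactions with those of other Rab8 forms. The associated study examined how transportin1, Rab8 and ciliary targeting signals cooperate to deliver proteins to ciliary membranes.
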