Addgene plasmid #86077: EGFP-Rab8a-TN
Purpose: A mammalian expression plasmid encoding GDP locked Rab8a (Rab8a-T22N) with N-terminus EGFP.
Depositing lab: Lei Lu. Depositing organization: Nanyang Technological University (NTU). Publication: A ternary complex comprising transportin1, Rab8 and the ciliary targeting signal directs proteins to ciliary membranes. Madugula V, Lu L. J Cell Sci. 2016 Oct 15;129(20):3922-3934. Epub 2016 Sep 15. 10.1242/jcs.194019 PubMed 27633000.
Backbone
  Vector backbone: pEGFP-C2
  Backbone manufacturer: Clontech
  Backbone size w/o insert (bp): 4700
  Total vector size (bp): 5331
  Vector type: Mammalian Expression
  Selectable markers: Neomycin (select with G418)
Growth in bacteria
  Bacterial resistance: Kanamycin, 50 μg/mL
  Growth temperature: 37°C
  Growth strain: DH5alpha
  Copy number: High Copy
Gene/Insert
  Gene/Insert name: hRab8A (alt name: ras-related protein Rab-8A)
  Species: H. sapiens (human)
  Mutation: Changed threonine 22 to aspargine
  GenBank ID: NM_005370.4
  Entrez Gene: RAB8A (a.k.a. MEL, RAB8)
  Promoter: CMV
  Tag / fusion protein: GFP (N terminal on insert)
  Cloning method: Restriction Enzyme; 5′ cloning site EcoRI (not destroyed); 3′ cloning site BamHI (not destroyed)
  Sequencing primers: 5′ CMV-F
Resource information
  A portion of this plasmid was derived from a plasmid made by: The original Rab8a clone was from Mammalian Gene Collection (IMAGE:3547214)
Terms and licenses: Academic/Nonprofit Terms; Industry Terms: Not Available to Industry
How to cite: EGFP-Rab8a-TN was a gift from Lei Lu (Addgene plasmid # 86077 ; http://n2t.net/addgene:86077 ; RRID:Addgene_86077)
